>Addgene plasmid #163480 | AiP1011-pAAV-mscRE4-minBGpromoter-tTA2-WPRE-hGHpA | addgene full sequence | sequence record 325806 | Addgene NGS Result
CCTGCAGGCAGCTGCGCGCTCGCTCGCTCACTGAGGCCGCCCGGGCGTCGGGCGACCTTTGGTCGCCCGG
CCTCAGTGAGCGAGCGAGCGCGCAGAGAGGGAGTGGCCAACTCCATCACTAGGGGTTCCTGCGGCCGCAC
GCGTATAAGCCTTGGGGGCAATCAAACTATTACATTGAGTCCTTGGATTTGCTACAAATTACATTTTAAA
TGCAATCATTTTATAAAAGCTTCAACACTCACACTTGGAAGCGTTACCCTGTTGAATATCACTGACTCAC
TAACTTGCATTGCCATGCTAACTTGCTTTCAGAGAGATCTCAGAACACATCATCTTCTGCTATTTCAATA
CATGCACATTAATTTCCTATCAACGTGTGCTGATCAGGAACTCTGTAATCTGGCACCGGTGTTTATTTTT
ATTCCTGTCTATTCCTGTTGGCTCACGAAAAGATTGTTTGAGCAAGTGTTTTATGGTGAGTTGTATCATA
TGTACATTGATTTAATCTGCCCACATTCAGTTCTACAAGCGGAGCCAAAAAAATAGAGACAAGCATAATT
TTCATTCAACATGAGCCCCTCAATGCAAGCCAAGTACCTCATCTGGTGCTCAGCTAAAGCAACAGCAATC
TGTTCCACCCTGGAGACACAACTGGCCACAGAAAACTTAGTGAAAAGAGGCAATGCTATGCACAGGACAA
ATGAGCTCGGGCTGGGCATAAAAGTCAGGGCAGAGCCATCTATTGCTTACATTTGCTTCTGGGATCCGCC
ACCATGTCTAGACTGGACAAGAGCAAAGTCATAAACTCTGCTCTGGAATTACTCAATGAAGTCGGTATCG
AAGGCCTGACGACAAGGAAACTCGCTCAAAAGCTGGGAGTTGAGCAGCCTACCCTGTACTGGCACGTGAA
GAACAAGCGGGCCCTGCTCGATGCCCTGGCAATCGAGATGCTGGACAGGCATCATACCCACTTCTGCCCC
CTGGAAGGCGAGTCATGGCAAGACTTTCTGCGGAACAACGCCAAGTCATTCCGCTGTGCTCTCCTCTCAC
ATCGCGACGGGGCTAAAGTGCATCTCGGCACCCGCCCAACAGAGAAACAGTACGAAACCCTGGAAAATCA
GCTCGCGTTCCTGTGTCAGCAAGGCTTCTCCCTGGAGAACGCACTGTACGCTCTGTCCGCCGTGGGCCAC
TTTACACTGGGCTGCGTATTGGAGGATCAGGAGCATCAAGTAGCAAAAGAGGAAAGAGAGACACCTACCA
CCGATTCTATGCCCCCACTTCTGAGACAAGCAATTGAGCTGTTCGACCATCAGGGAGCCGAACCTGCCTT
CCTTTTCGGCCTGGAACTAATCATATGTGGCCTGGAGAAACAGCTAAAGTGCGAAAGCGGCGGGCCGGCC
GACGCCCTTGACGATTTTGACTTAGACATGCTCCCAGCCGATGCCCTTGACGACTTTGACCTTGATATGC
TGCCTGCTGACGCTCTTGACGATTTTGACCTTGACATGCTCCCCGGGTAAGAATTCGATATCAAGCTTAT
CGATAATCAACCTCTGGATTACAAAATTTGTGAAAGATTGACTGGTATTCTTAACTATGTTGCTCCTTTT
ACGCTATGTGGATACGCTGCTTTAATGCCTTTGTATCATGCTATTGCTTCCCGTATGGCTTTCATTTTCT
CCTCCTTGTATAAATCCTGGTTGCTGTCTCTTTATGAGGAGTTGTGGCCCGTTGTCAGGCAACGTGGCGT
GGTGTGCACTGTGTTTGCTGACGCAACCCCCACTGGTTGGGGCATTGCCACCACCTGTCAGCTCCTTTCC
GGGACTTTCGCTTTCCCCCTCCCTATTGCCACGGCGGAACTCATCGCCGCCTGCCTTGCCCGCTGCTGGA
CAGGGGCTCGGCTGTTGGGCACTGACAATTCCGTGGTGTTGTCGGGGAAATCATCGTCCTTTCCTTGGCT
GCTCGCCTATGTTGCCACCTGGATTCTGCGCGGGACGTCCTTCTGCTACGTCCCTTCGGCCCTCAATCCA
GCGGACCTTCCTTCCCGCGGCCTGCTGCCGGCTCTGCGGCCTCTTCCGCGTCTTCGCCTTCGCCCTCAGA
CGAGTCGGATCTCCCTTTGGGCCGCCTCCCCGCATCGATACCGAGCGCTGCTCGAGAGATCTACGGGTGG
CATCCCTGTGACCCCTCCCCAGTGCCTCTCCTGGCCCTGGAAGTTGCCACTCCAGTGCCCACCAGCCTTG
TCCTAATAAAATTAAGTTGCATCATTTTGTCTGACTAGGTGTCCTTCTATAATATTATGGGGTGGAGGGG
GGTGGTATGGAGCAAGGGGCAAGTTGGGAAGACAACCTGTAGGGCCTGCGGGGTCTATTGGGAACCAAGC
TGGAGTGCAGTGGCACAATCTTGGCTCACTGCAATCTCCGCCTCCTGGGTTCAAGCGATTCTCCTGCCTC
AGCCTCCCGAGTTGTTGGGATTCCAGGCATGCATGACCAGGCTCAGCTAATTTTTGTTTTTTTGGTAGAG
ACGGGGTTTCACCATATTGGCCAGGCTGGTCTCCAACTCCTAATCTCAGGTGATCTACCCACCTTGGCCT
CCCAAATTGCTGGGATTACAGGCGTGAACCACTGCTCCCTTCCCTGTCCTTCTGATTTTGTAGGTAACCA
CGTGCGGACCGAGCGGCCGCAGGAACCCCTAGTGATGGAGTTGGCCACTCCCTCTCTGCGCGCTCGCTCG
CTCACTGAGGCCGGGCGACCAAAGGTCGCCCGACGCCCGGGCTTTGCCCGGGCGGCCTCAGTGAGCGAGC
GAGCGCGCAGCTGCCTGCAGGGGCGCCTGATGCGGTATTTTCTCCTTACGCATCTGTGCGGTATTTCACA
CCGCATA
[95 nt withheld, positions 2878-2972]
T
[46 nt withheld, positions 2974-3019]
C
[141 nt withheld, positions 3021-3161]
CCTTTGACGTTGGAGTCCACGTTCTTT
[37 nt withheld, positions 3189-3225]
ACTCTATCTCGGGCTATTCTTTTGATTTATAAGGGATTTTGCCGATTTCGGTCTATTGGTTAAAAAATGA
GCTGATTTAACAAAAATTTAACGCGAATTTTAACAAAATATTAACGTTTACAATTTTATGGTGCACTCTC
AGTACAATCTGCTCTGATGCCGCATAGTTAAGCCAGCCCCGACACCCGCCAACACCCGCTGACGCGCCCT
GACGGGCTTGTCTGCTCCCGGCATCCGCTTACAGACAAGCTGTGACCGTCTCCGGGAGCTGCATGTGTCA
GAGGTTTTCACCGTCATCACCGAAACGCGCGAGACGAAAGGGCCTCGTGATACGCCTATTTTTATAGGTT
AATGTCATGATAATAATGGTTTCTTAGACGTCAGGTGGCACTTTTCGGGGAAATGTGCGCGGAACCCCTA
TTTGTTTATTTTTCTAAATACATTCAAATATGTATCCGCTCATGAGACAATAACCCTGATAAATGCTTCA
ATAATATTGAAAAAGGAAGAGTATGAGTATTCAACATTTCCGTGTCGCCCTTATTCCCTTTTTTGCGGCA
TTTTGCCTTCCTGTTTTTGCTCACCCAGAAACGCTGGTGAAAGTAAAAGATGCTGAAGATCAGTTGGGTG
CACGAGTGGGTTACATCGAACTGGATCTCAACAGCGGTAAGATCCTTGAGAGTTTTCGCCCCGAAGAACG
TTTTCCAATGATGAGCACTTTTAAAGTTCTGCTATGTGGCGCGGTATTATCCCGTATTGACGCCGGGCAA
GAGCAACTCGGTCGCCGCATACACTATTCTCAGAATGACTTGGTTGAGTACTCACCAGTCACAGAAAAGC
ATCTTACGGATGGCATGACAGTAAGAGAATTATGCAGTGCTGCCATAACCATGAGTGATAACACTGCGGC
CAACTTACTTCTGACAACGATCGGAGGACCGAAGGAGCTAACCGCTTTTTTGCACAACATGGGGGATCAT
GTAACTCGCCTTGATCGTTGGGAACCGGAGCTGAATGAAGCCATACCAAACGACGAGCGTGACACCACGA
TGCCTGTAGCAATGGCAACAACGTTGCGCAAACTATTAACTGGCGAACTACTTACTCTAGCTTCCCGGCA
ACAATTAATAGACTGGATGGAGGCGGATAAAGTTGCAGGACCACTTCTGCGCTCGGCCCTTCCGGCTGGC
TGGTTTATTGCTGATAAATCTGGAGCCGGTGAGCGTGGGTCTCGCGGTATCATTGCAGCACTGGGGCCAG
ATGGTAAGCCCTCCCGTATCGTAGTTATCTACACGACGGGGAGTCAGGCAACTATGGATGAACGAAATAG
ACAGATCGCTGAGATAGGTGCCTCACTGATTAAGCATTGGTAACTGTCAGACCAAGTTTACTCATATATA
CTTTAGATTGATTTAAAACTTCATTTTTAATTTAAAAGGATCTAGGTGAAGATCCTTTTTGATAATCTCA
TGACCAAAATCCCTTAACGTGAGTTTTCGTTCCACTGAGCGTCAGACCCCGTAGAAAAGATCAAAGGATC
TTCTTGAGATCCTTTTTTTCTGCGCGTAATCTGCTGCTTGCAAACAAAAAAACCACCGCTACCAGCGGTG
GTTTGTTTGCCGGATCAAGAGCTACCAACTCTTTTTCCGAAGGTAACTGGCTTCAGCAGAGCGCAGATAC
CAAATACTGTTCTTCTAGTGTAGCCGTAGTTAGGCCACCACTTCAAGAACTCTGTAGCACCGCCTACATA
CCTCGCTCTGCTAATCCTGTTACCAGTGGCTGCTGCCAGTGGCGATAAGTCGTGTCTTACCGGGTTGGAC
TCAAGACGATAGTTACCGGATAAGGCGCAGCGGTCGGGCTGAACGGGGGGTTCGTGCACACAGCCCAGCT
TGGAGCGAACGACCTACACCGAACTGAGATACCTACAGCGTGAGCTATGAGAAAGCGCCACGCTTCCCGA
AGGGAGAAAGGCGGACAGGTATCCGGTAAGCGGCAGGGTCGGAACAGGAGAGCGCACGAGGGAGCTTCCA
GGGGGAAACGCCTGGTATCTTTATAGTCCTGTCGGGTTTCGCCACCTCTGACTTGAGCGTCGATTTTTGT
GATGCTCGTCAGGGGGGCGGAGCCTATGGAAAAACGCCAGCAACGCGGCCTTTTTACGGTTCCTGGCCTT
TTGCTGGCCTTTTGCTCACATGT
Features (pLannotate 1.2.2; 15 found; start..end, strand, type, name):
     12..39      +  repeat_region  AAV2 ITR (fragment): inverted terminal repeat of adeno-associated virus serotype 2 inverted
     68..95      +  repeat_region  AAV2 ITR (fragment): inverted terminal repeat of adeno-associated virus serotype 2 inverted
    774..1471    +  CDS            rtTA3 (fragment): reverse tetracycline transactivator 3 activates expression from Tet-responsive promoters in the presence of doxycycline
   1401..1511    +  CDS            VP48: 3 tandem repeats of the minimal activation domain of herpes simplex virus VP16 (Cheng et al., 2013)
   1521..1545    +  misc_feature   MCS (fragment): pBluescript multiple cloning site
   1545..2133    +  misc_feature   WPRE: woodchuck hepatitis virus posttranscriptional regulatory element
   2165..2641    +  polyA_signal   hGH poly(A) signal: human growth hormone polyadenylation signal
   2681..2821    +  repeat_region  AAV2 ITR: inverted terminal repeat of adeno-associated virus serotype 2 inverted
   2826..2877    -  misc_feature   bom (fragment): basis of mobility region from pBR322
   2896..3351    +  rep_origin     f1 ori (sequence partly withheld): f1 bacteriophage origin of replication; arrow indicates direction of (+) strand synthesis
   3352..3401    -  misc_feature   bom (fragment): basis of mobility region from pBR322
   3503..3538    -  CDS            rop (fragment): Rop protein, which maintains plasmids at low copy number; rop
   3633..3737    +  promoter       AmpR promoter: bla
   3738..4598    +  CDS            AmpR: β-lactamase; bla; confers resistance to ampicillin, carbenicillin, and related antibiotics
   4769..5357    +  rep_origin     ori: high-copy-number ColE1/pMB1/pBR322/pUC origin of replication
