[The description below was written by a language model from this plasmid's Addgene catalogue record and pLannotate feature annotations shown in this document.]
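Description:
AiP1011-pAAV-mscRE4-minBGpromoter-tTA2-WPRE-hGHpA is a 5,418 nt AAV transfer plasmid used to produce recombinant adeno-associated virus that directly expresses the tetracycline-controlled transactivator tTA2 under enhancer control. It is propagated in E. coli as a high-copy plasmid through a ColE1/pUC-type origin and selected with ampicillin via the bla gene and its promoter. An f1 phage origin is also present in the backbone. The recorded growth strain is a recombination-deficient one, which is commonly chosen to keep ITR-containing plasmids stable.

The viral genome is bounded by AAV2 inverted terminal repeats. The annotation finds the right-hand ITR in full, whereas the left one is detected only as short fragments. Between the ITRs, the mscRE4 enhancer (alias AiE2004m) sits upstream of a minimal beta-globin promoter; neither element is annotated in the feature table, but both presumably lie in the unannotated region ahead of the coding sequence. A minimal promoter has little activity on its own, so expression depends on the cell-type-selective enhancer.

The payload is the 747 bp synthetic tTA2 gene, cloned between BamHI and EcoRI sites. The annotation software labels it as an rtTA3 fragment plus three tandem minimal VP16 activation domains. This reflects sequence similarity among Tet transactivators, and the catalogue identifies the insert as tTA2, which activates Tet-responsive promoters in the absence of doxycycline. A WPRE follows the coding sequence to enhance transcript stability and expression, and a human growth hormone polyadenylation signal terminates the transcript.

The construct belongs to an enhancer-virus toolkit for combinatorial labeling of specific brain cell subclasses. In that setting, tTA2 delivered to enhancer-defined cells can drive TRE-dependent reporters or effectors.
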