Addgene plasmid #163480: AiP1011-pAAV-mscRE4-minBGpromoter-tTA2-WPRE-hGHpA
Purpose: Direct-expressing tTA2 AAV Virus. Alias: AiP1011 - pAAV-AiE2004m-minBG-tTA2-WPRE-HGHpA
Depositing lab: Allen Institute for Brain Science & Bosiljka Tasic. Depositing organization: Allen Institute. Publication: Enhancer viruses for combinatorial cell-subclass-specific labeling. Graybuck LT, Daigle TL, Sedeno-Cortes AE, Walker M, Kalmbach B, Lenz GH, Morin E, Nguyen TN, Garren E, Bendrick JL, Kim TK, Zhou T, Mortrud M, Yao S, Siverts LA, Larsen R, Gore BB, Szelenyi ER, Trader C, Balaram P, van Velthoven CTJ, Chiang M, Mich JK, Dee N, Goldy J, Cetin AH, Smith K, Way SW, Esposito L, Yao Z, Gradinaru V, Sunkin SM, Lein E, Levi BP, Ting JT, Zeng H, Tasic B. Neuron. 2021 Mar 23. pii: S0896-6273(21)00159-8. doi: 10.1016/j.neuron.2021.03.011. PubMed 33789083.
Backbone
  Vector backbone: pAAV-mscRE4-minBGprom-IRES2-tTA2-hGHpA
  Backbone manufacturer: Allen Institute
  Vector type: AAV
Growth in bacteria
  Bacterial resistance: Ampicillin, 100 μg/mL
  Growth temperature: 37°C
  Growth strain: NEB Stable
  Copy number: High Copy
Gene/Insert
  Gene/Insert name: tTA2
  Species: Synthetic
  Insert size (bp): 747
  Promoter: Beta Globin minimal promoter
  Cloning method: Restriction Enzyme; 5′ cloning site BamHI (not destroyed); 3′ cloning site EcoRI (not destroyed)
  Sequencing primers: 5′ CACCACCTGTCAGCTCCTTT; 3′ AAGGGAGATCCGACTCGTCT
Terms and licenses: Academic/Nonprofit Terms; Industry Terms: Not Available to Industry
Depositor comments: Funded by BRAIN initiative.
How to cite: AiP1011-pAAV-mscRE4-minBGpromoter-tTA2-WPRE-hGHpA was a gift from Allen Institute for Brain Science & Bosiljka Tasic (Addgene plasmid # 163480 ; http://n2t.net/addgene:163480 ; RRID:Addgene_163480)
